>Addgene plasmid #169267 | p414GPD-3xFLAG-RBM28 dE5 | addgene full sequence | sequence record 335152 | Addgene NGS Result
GCAGCCGAACGACCGAGCGCAGCGAGTCAGTGAGCGAGGAAGCGGAAGAGCGCCCAATACGCAAACCGCC
TCTCCCCGCGCGTTGGCCGATTCATTAATGCAGCTGGCACGACAGGTTTCCCGACTGGAAAGCGGGCAGT
GAGCGCAACGCAATTAATGTGAGTTAGCTCACTCATTAGGCACCCCAGGCTTTACACTTTATGCTTCCGG
CTCGTATGTTGTGTGGAATTGTGAGCGGATAACAATTTCACACAGGAAACAGCTATGACCATGATTACGC
CAAGCGCGCAATTAACCCTCACTAAAGGGAACAAAAGCTGGAGCTCAGTTTATCATTATCAATACTCGCC
ATTTCAAAGAATACGTAAATAATTAATAGTAGTGATTTTCCTAACTTTATTTAGTCAAAAAATTAGCCTT
TTAATTCTGCTGTAACCCGTACATGCCCAAAATAGGGGGCGGGTTACACAGAATATATAACATCGTAGGT
GTCTGGGTGAACAGTTTATTCCTGGCATCCACTAAATATAATGGAGCCCGCTTTTTAAGCTGGCATCCAG
AAAAAAAAAGAATCCCAGCACCAAAATATTGTTTTCTTCACCAACCATCAGTTCATAGGTCCATTCTCTT
AGCGCAACTACAGAGAACAGGGGCACAAACAGGCAAAAAACGGGCACAACCTCAATGGAGTGATGCAACC
TGCCTGGAGTAAATGATGACACAAGGCAATTGACCCACGCATGTATCTATCTCATTTTCTTACACCTTCT
ATTACCTTCTGCTCTCTCTGATTTGGAAAAAGCTGAAAAAAAAGGTTGAAACCAGTTCCCTGAAATTATT
CCCCTACTTGACTAATAAGTATATAAAGACGGTAGGTATTGATTGTAATTCTGTAAATCTATTTCTTAAA
CTTCTTAAATTCTACTTTTATAGTTAGTCTTTTTTTTAGTTTTAAAACACCAGAACTTAGTTTCGACGGA
TTCTAGAACTAGTGGATCCCCCGGGCTGCAGATGGACTACAAAGACCATGACGGTGATTATAAAGATCAT
GATATCGATTACAAGGATGACGATGACAAGACAAGTTTGTACAAAAAAGCAGGCTACAAAATGGCCGGCC
TGACCTTATTTGTGGGCCGCCTCCCGCCCTCGGCCCGCAGTGAGCAGCTGGAGGAACTGTTCAGTCAGGT
GGGGCCGGTGAAGCAGTGCTTCGTGGTGACTGAAAAAGGGAGTAAGGCATGTCGAGGCTTTGGCTATGTC
ACTTTTTCAATGCTGGAAGATGTTCAGAGGGCCCTCAAGGAGATTACCACCTTTGAAGGTTGCAAGATCA
ACGTGACTGTTGCCAAGAAAAAACTGAGGAACAAGACAAAGGAAAAGGGGAAAAATGAAAACTCAGAGTG
CCCAAAGAAGGAGCCGAAGGCTAAAAAAGCCAAAGTGGCAGATAAGAAAGCCAGATTAATTATTCGGAAC
CTGAGCTTTAAGTGTTCAGAAGATGACTTGAAGACAGTATTTGCTCAATTTGGAGCTGTCCTGGAAGTAA
ATATCCCTAGGAAACCAGGCCGGACAGTGGCTGTGGATTGGGCCGTGGCAAAGGATAAATATAAAGATAC
ACAGTCTGTTTCTGCTATAGGTGAGGAAAAGAGCCATGAATCTAAACATCAGGAATCAGTTAAAAAGAAG
GGCAGAGAGGAAGAGGATATGGAAGAGGAAGAAAACGATGATGATGACGATGATGATGATGAAGAAGATG
GGGTTTTTGATGATGAAGATGAAGAGGAAGAGAATATAGAATCAAAGGTGACCAAGCCTGTGCAAATTCA
GAAGAGAGCAGTCAAGAGACCAGCCCCTGCAAAAAGCAGTGATCATTCTGAGGAGGACAGTGACCTAGAG
GAAAGCGATAGTATTGATGATGGAGAGGAACTGGCTCAGAGTGATACCAGCACTGAGGAGCAAGAGGATA
AAGCTGTGCAAGTCTCAAACAAAAAGAAGAGGAAATTACCCTCTGATGTGAATGAAGGGAAAACTGTTTT
TATCAGAAATCTGTCCTTTGACTCAGAAGAAGAAGAACTTGGGGAGCTTCTCCAACAGTTTGGAGAACTC
AAATATGTCCGCATTGTCTTGCATCCAGACACAGAGCATTCTAAAGGTTGTGCATTTGCCCAGTTCATGA
CTCAAGAAGCAGCTCAGAAATGCCTTCTAGCTGCTTCTCCAGAGAATGAGGCTGGTGGGCTTAAACTGGA
TGGCCGGCAGCTCAAGGTTGACTTGGCGGTGACCCGTGATGAGGCTGCAAAGCTTCAGACGACGAAGGTG
AAGAAGCCGACTGGCACCCGGAATCTCTATCTGGCCCGAGAAGGCTTGATTCGTGCTGGGACGAAGGCTG
CAGAGGGTGTGAGTGCTGCTGATATGGCCAAAAGAGAACGGTTTGAGCTGCTGAAGCATCAGAAACTCAA
GGACCAGAATATCTTTGTCTCCCGAACCAGGCTCTGCCTGCACAATCTCCCAAAGGCTGTAGATGACAAA
CAGCTCAGAAAGCTGCTGCTGAGTGCTACTAGTGGAGAGAAAGGGGTGCGCATCAAGGAGTGTAGAGTGA
TGCGAGACCTCAAAGGAGTTCATGGGAACATGAAGGGTCAGTCCCTGGGCTACGCCTTTGCGGAGTTCCA
AGAGCACGAGCATGCCCTGAAAGCCCTCCGCCTCATCAACAACAATCCAGAAATCTTTGGGCCTCTGAAG
AGACCAATAGTGGAGTTCTCTTTAGAAGATCGAAGAAAACTTAAAATGAAGGAATTAAGGATCCAGCGCA
GCTTGCAAAAAATGAGATCCAAGCCTGCAACTGGTGAGCCTCAGAAGGGGCAACCAGAGCCTGCAAAAGA
CCAGCAACAGAAGGCAGCTCAACACCACACAGAGGAACAAAGCAAGGTGCCCCCAGAGCAGAAGAGAAAG
GCGGGCTCTACCTCATGGACCGGGTTCCAGACCAAGGCTGAAGTGGAGCAGGTGGAGCTGCCTGATGGAA
AGAAGAGAAGAAAGGTCCTGGCGCTCCCCTCACACCGAGGCCCCAAAATCAGGTTGCGGGACAAAGGCAA
AGTGAAGCCCGTCCATCCCAAAAAGCCAAAGCCACAGATAAACCAGTGGAAGCAGGAGAAGCAGCAATTA
TCGTCCGAGCAGGTATCTAGGAAAAAAGCTAAGGGAAATAAGACGGAAACCCGCTTCAACCAGCTGGTCG
AACAATATAAGCAGAAATTATTGGGACCTTCTAAAGGAGCACCTCTTGCAAAGAGGAGCAAATGGTTTGA
TAGTAACCCAGCTTTCTTGTACAAAGTGGTAGTCATGTAATTAGTTATGTCACGCTTACATTCACGCCCT
CCCCCCACATCCGCTCTAACCGAAAAGGAAGGAGTTAGACAACCTGAAGTCTAGGTCCCTATTTATTTTT
TTATAGTTATGTTAGTATTAAGAACGTTATTTATATTTCAAATTTTTCTTTTTTTTCTGTACAGACGCGT
GTACGCATGTAACATTATACTGAAAACCTTGCTTGAGAAGGTTTTGGGACGCTCGAAGGCTTTAATTTGC
GGCCGGTACCCAATTCGCCCTATAGTGAGTCGTATTACGCGCGCTCACTGGCCGTCGTTTTACAACGTCG
TGACTGGGAAAACCCTGGCGTTACCCAACTTAATCGCCTTGCAGCACATCCCCCTTTCGCCAGCTGGCGT
AATAGCGAAGAGGCCCGCACCGATCGCCCTTCCCAACAGTTGCGCAGCCTGAATGGCGAATGG
[124 nt withheld, positions 3774-3897]
C
[91 nt withheld, positions 3899-3989]
A
[49 nt withheld, positions 3991-4039]
CCTTTGACGTTGGAGTCCACGTTCTTT
[37 nt withheld, positions 4067-4103]
ACCCTATCTCGGTCTATTCTTTTGATTTATAAGGGATTTTGCCGATTTCGGCCTATTGGTTAAAAAATGA
GCTGATTTAACAAAAATTTAACGCGAATTTTAACAAAATATTAACGCTTACAATTTCCTGATGCGGTATT
TTCTCCTTACGCATCTGTGCGGTATTTCACACCGCATAGATCGGCAAGTGCACAAACAATACTTAAATAA
ATACTACTCAGTAATAACCTATTTCTTAGCATTTTTGACGAAATTTGCTATTTTGTTAGAGTCTTTTACA
CCATTTGTCTCCACACCTCCGCTTACATCAACACCAATAACGCCATTTAATCTAAGCGCATCACCAACAT
TTTCTGGCGTCAGTCCACCAGCTAACATAAAATGTAAGCTTTCGGGGCTCTCTTGCCTTCCAACCCAGTC
AGAAATCGAGTTCCAATCCAAAAGTTCACCTGTCCCACCTGCTTCTGAATCAAACAAGGGAATAAACGAA
TGAGGTTTCTGTGAAGCTGCACTGAGTAGTATGTTGCAGTCTTTTGGAAATACGAGTCTTTTAATAACTG
GCAAACCGAGGAACTCTTGGTATTCTTGCCACGACTCATCTCCATGCAGTTGGACGATATCAATGCCGTA
ATCATTGACCAGAGCCAAAACATCCTCCTTAGGTTGATTACGAAACACGCCAACCAAGTATTTCGGAGTG
CCTGAACTATTTTTATATGCTTTTACAAGACTTGAAATTTTCCTTGCAATAACCGGGTCAATTGTTCTCT
TTCTATTGGGCACACATATAATACCCAGCAAGTCAGCATCGGAATCTAGAGCACATTCTGCGGCCTCTGT
GCTCTGCAAGCCGCAAACTTTCACCAATGGACCAGAACTACCTGTGAAATTAATAACAGACATACTCCAA
GCTGCCTTTGTGTGCTTAATCACGTATACTCACGTGCTCAATAGTCACCAATGCCCTCCCTCTTGGCCCT
CTCCTTTTCTTTTTTCGACCGAATTAATTCTTAATCGGCAAAAAAAGAAAAGCTCCGGATCAAGATTGTA
CGTAAGGTGACAAGCTATTTTTCAATAAAGAATATCTTCCACTACTGCCATCTGGCGTCATAACTGCAAA
GTACACATATATTACGATGCTGTTCTATTAAATGCTTCCTATATTATATATATAGTAATGTCGTGATCTA
TGGTGCACTCTCAGTACAATCTGCTCTGATGCCGCATAGTTAAGCCAGCCCCGACACCCGCCAACACCCG
CTGACGCGCCCTGACGGGCTTGTCTGCTCCCGGCATCCGCTTACAGACAAGCTGTGACCGTCTCCGGGAG
CTGCATGTGTCAGAGGTTTTCACCGTCATCACCGAAACGCGCGAGACGAAAGGGCCTCGTGATACGCCTA
TTTTTATAGGTTAATGTCATGATAATAATGGTTTCTTAGACGGATCGCTTGCCTGTAACTTACACGCGCC
TCGTATCTTTTAATGATGGAATAATTTGGGAATTTACTCTGTGTTTATTTATTTTTATGTTTTGTATTTG
GATTTTAGAAAGTAAATAAAGAAGGTAGAAGAGTTACGGAATGAAGAAAAAAAAATAAACAAAGGTTTAA
AAAATTTCAACAAAAAGCGTACTTTACATATATATTTATTAGACAAGAAAAGCAGATTAAATAGATATAC
ATTCGATTAACGATAAGTAAAATGTAAAATCACAGGATTTTCGTGTGTGGTCTTCTACACAGACAAGATG
AAACAATTCGGCATTAATACCTGAGAGCAGGAAGAGCAAGATAAAAGGTAGTATTTGTTGGCGATCCCCC
TAGAGTCTTTTACATCTTCGGAAAACAAAAACTATTTTTTCTTTAATTTCTTTTTTTACTTTCTATTTTT
AATTTATATATTTATATTAAAAAATTTAAATTATAATTATTTTTATAGCACGTGATGAAAAGGACCCAGG
TGGCACTTTTCGGGGAAATGTGCGCGGAACCCCTATTTGTTTATTTTTCTAAATACATTCAAATATGTAT
CCGCTCATGAGACAATAACCCTGATAAATGCTTCAATAATATTGAAAAAGGAAGAGTATGAGTATTCAAC
ATTTCCGTGTCGCCCTTATTCCCTTTTTTGCGGCATTTTGCCTTCCTGTTTTTGCTCACCCAGAAACGCT
GGTGAAAGTAAAAGATGCTGAAGATCAGTTGGGTGCACGAGTGGGTTACATCGAACTGGATCTCAACAGC
GGTAAGATCCTTGAGAGTTTTCGCCCCGAAGAACGTTTTCCAATGATGAGCACTTTTAAAGTTCTGCTAT
GTGGCGCGGTATTATCCCGTATTGACGCCGGGCAAGAGCAACTCGGTCGCCGCATACACTATTCTCAGAA
TGACTTGGTTGAGTACTCACCAGTCACAGAAAAGCATCTTACGGATGGCATGACAGTAAGAGAATTATGC
AGTGCTGCCATAACCATGAGTGATAACACTGCGGCCAACTTACTTCTGACAACGATCGGAGGACCGAAGG
AGCTAACCGCTTTTTTGCACAACATGGGGGATCATGTAACTCGCCTTGATCGTTGGGAACCGGAGCTGAA
TGAAGCCATACCAAACGACGAGCGTGACACCACGATGCCTGTAGCAATGGCAACAACGTTGCGCAAACTA
TTAACTGGCGAACTACTTACTCTAGCTTCCCGGCAACAATTAATAGACTGGATGGAGGCGGATAAAGTTG
CAGGACCACTTCTGCGCTCGGCCCTTCCGGCTGGCTGGTTTATTGCTGATAAATCTGGAGCCGGTGAGCG
TGGGTCTCGCGGTATCATTGCAGCACTGGGGCCAGATGGTAAGCCCTCCCGTATCGTAGTTATCTACACG
ACGGGGAGTCAGGCAACTATGGATGAACGAAATAGACAGATCGCTGAGATAGGTGCCTCACTGATTAAGC
ATTGGTAACTGTCAGACCAAGTTTACTCATATATACTTTAGATTGATTTAAAACTTCATTTTTAATTTAA
AAGGATCTAGGTGAAGATCCTTTTTGATAATCTCATGACCAAAATCCCTTAACGTGAGTTTTCGTTCCAC
TGAGCGTCAGACCCCGTAGAAAAGATCAAAGGATCTTCTTGAGATCCTTTTTTTCTGCGCGTAATCTGCT
GCTTGCAAACAAAAAAACCACCGCTACCAGCGGTGGTTTGTTTGCCGGATCAAGAGCTACCAACTCTTTT
TCCGAAGGTAACTGGCTTCAGCAGAGCGCAGATACCAAATACTGTTCTTCTAGTGTAGCCGTAGTTAGGC
CACCACTTCAAGAACTCTGTAGCACCGCCTACATACCTCGCTCTGCTAATCCTGTTACCAGTGGCTGCTG
CCAGTGGCGATAAGTCGTGTCTTACCGGGTTGGACTCAAGACGATAGTTACCGGATAAGGCGCAGCGGTC
GGGCTGAACGGGGGGTTCGTGCACACAGCCCAGCTTGGAGCGAACGACCTACACCGAACTGAGATACCTA
CAGCGTGAGCTATGAGAAAGCGCCACGCTTCCCGAAGGGAGAAAGGCGGACAGGTATCCGGTAAGCGGCA
GGGTCGGAACAGGAGAGCGCACGAGGGAGCTTCCAGGGGGAAACGCCTGGTATCTTTATAGTCCTGTCGG
GTTTCGCCACCTCTGACTTGAGCGTCGATTTTTGTGATGCTCGTCAGGGGGGCGGAGCCTATGGAAAAAC
GCCAGCAACGCGGCCTTTTTACGGTTCCTGGCCTTTTGCTGGCCTTTTGCTCACATGTTCTTTCCTGCGT
TATCCCCTGATTCTGTGGATAACCGTATTACCGCCTTTGAGTGAGCTGATACCGCTCGCC
Features (pLannotate 1.2.2; 25 found; start..end, strand, type, name):
      1..48      +  rep_origin     RSF ori (fragment): Plasmids containing the RSF 1030 origin of replication can be propagated in E. coli cells that contain additional plasmids with compatible origins.
     50..142     +  CDS            lacI (fragment): lac repressor; lacI; The lac repressor binds to the lac operator to inhibit transcription in E. coli. This inhibition can be relieved by adding lactose or isopropyl-β-D-thiogalactopyranoside (IPTG).
    155..176     +  protein_bind   CAP binding site: CAP binding activates transcription in the presence of cAMP. E. coli catabolite activator protein
    191..221     +  promoter       lac promoter: promoter for the E. coli lac operon
    229..245     +  protein_bind   lac operator: The lac repressor binds to the lac operator to inhibit transcription in E. coli. This inhibition can be relieved by adding lactose or isopropyl-β-D-thiogalactopyranoside (IPTG). lac repressor encoded by lacI
    290..308     +  promoter       T3 promoter: promoter for bacteriophage T3 RNA polymerase
    333..976     +  promoter       GAP promoter: S. cerevisiae TDH3; promoter for glyceraldehyde-3-phosphate dehydrogenase
    982..1011    +  misc_feature   MCS (fragment): pBluescript multiple cloning site
   1015..1080    +  CDS            3xFLAG: three tandem FLAG® epitope tags, followed by an enterokinase cleavage site
   1081..1105    +  protein_bind   attB1: mutant version of attB; recombination site for the Gateway® BP reaction BP Clonase™
   1111..3294    +  CDS            RBM28: RBM28_HUMAN - Experimental evidence at protein level: Swiss-Prot protein existence level 1. Nucleolar component of the spliceosomal ribonucleoprotein complexes. From Homo sapiens (Human).
   3296..3320    -  protein_bind   attB2: mutant version of attB; recombination site for the Gateway® BP reaction BP Clonase™
   3323..3570    +  terminator     CYC1 terminator: S. cerevisiae CYC1; transcription terminator for CYC1
   3589..3607    -  promoter       T7 promoter: promoter for bacteriophage T7 RNA polymerase
   3615..3770    +  CDS            lacZα (fragment): LacZα fragment of β-galactosidase; lacZ fragment
   3774..4202    +  rep_origin     f1 ori (sequence partly withheld): f1 bacteriophage origin of replication; arrow indicates direction of (+) strand synthesis
   4230..4281    -  misc_feature   bom (fragment): basis of mobility region from pBR322
   4332..5006    -  CDS            TRP1: phosphoribosylanthranilate isomerase, required for tryptophan biosynthesis; S. cerevisiae TRP1; yeast auxotrophic marker
   5007..5154    -  promoter       TRP1 promoter: S. cerevisiae TRP1
   5292..5341    -  misc_feature   bom (fragment): basis of mobility region from pBR322
   5443..5478    -  CDS            rop (fragment): Rop protein, which maintains plasmids at low copy number; rop
   5546..6049    -  misc_feature   CEN/ARS: S. cerevisiae CEN6 centromere fused to an autonomously replicating sequence
   6086..6190    +  promoter       AmpR promoter: bla
   6191..7051    +  CDS            AmpR: β-lactamase; bla; confers resistance to ampicillin, carbenicillin, and related antibiotics
   7222..7810    +  rep_origin     ori: high-copy-number ColE1/pMB1/pBR322/pUC origin of replication
