[The description below was written by a language model from this plasmid's Addgene catalogue record and pLannotate feature annotations shown in this document.]
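Description:
p414GPD-3xFLAG-RBM28 dE5 is a yeast expression shuttle plasmid of about 7.9 kb, built on the p414GPD backbone for constitutive expression of a human RBM28 variant in Saccharomyces cerevisiae. In yeast it is maintained through a CEN6/ARS element, which gives stable, low-copy, centromere-based segregation, and it is selected through the TRP1 auxotrophic marker driven by its own promoter. In E. coli it replicates from a high-copy ColE1/pUC-type origin and is selected with ampicillin via the β-lactamase gene. An f1 origin and remnants of the pBluescript-style lac region (lac promoter and operator, a lacZα fragment, and flanking T3 and T7 promoters) are carried over from the parental vector. Short annotated fragments of RSF ori, lacI, bom and rop appear to be backbone remnants rather than functional parts.

The expression cassette uses the strong constitutive GPD (TDH3/GAP) promoter and the CYC1 terminator. Between them lies an N-terminal 3xFLAG epitope tag followed by the human RBM28 coding sequence lacking exon 5. The insert is flanked by attB1 and attB2 Gateway recombination sites, although the record lists Gibson assembly as the cloning method. RBM28 is a nucleolar protein whose recorded aliases include NOP4 and ANES. The associated publication describes it as a 60S ribosomal subunit assembly factor in which biallelic splicing variants cause the ribosomopathy ANE syndrome. The exon 5 deletion therefore presumably models one such splicing variant. The FLAG tag permits detection of the protein by immunoblot or immunoprecipitation, and the construct is suited to testing how the variant protein is expressed and functions in yeast. The record does not describe the specific assays.
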