Addgene plasmid #169267: p414GPD-3xFLAG-RBM28 dE5
Purpose: S. cerevisiae (yeast) vector for constitutive expression of 3xFLAG-RBM28 delta Exon 5
Depositing lab: Susan Baserga. Depositing organization: Yale University. Publication: Biallelic splicing variants in the nucleolar 60S assembly factor RBM28 cause the ribosomopathy ANE syndrome. Bryant CJ, Lorea CF, de Almeida HL Jr, Weinert L, Vedolin L, Pinto E Vairo F, Baserga SJ. Proc Natl Acad Sci U S A. 2021 May 11;118(19). pii: 2017777118. doi: 10.1073/pnas.2017777118. PubMed 33941690.
Backbone
  Vector backbone: p414GPD
  Vector type: Yeast Expression
  Selectable markers: TRP1
Growth in bacteria
  Bacterial resistance: Ampicillin, 100 μg/mL
  Growth temperature: 37°C
  Growth strain: DH5alpha
  Copy number: High Copy
Gene/Insert
  Gene/Insert name: RBM28 delta E5
  Species: H. sapiens (human)
  Mutation: deleted Exon 5
  Entrez Gene: RBM28 (a.k.a. ANES, NOP4)
  Promoter: GPD
  Tag / fusion protein: 3xFLAG (N terminal on insert)
  Cloning method: Gibson Cloning
  Sequencing primers: 5′ GACGGTAGGTATTGATTGTAATTCTGT; 3′ TTCGGTTAGAGCGGATGTGG
Terms and licenses: Academic/Nonprofit Terms; Industry Terms: Not Available to Industry
How to cite: p414GPD-3xFLAG-RBM28 dE5 was a gift from Susan Baserga (Addgene plasmid # 169267 ; http://n2t.net/addgene:169267 ; RRID:Addgene_169267)
